>Addgene plasmid #29237 | pEMS1486 | addgene partial sequence | sequence record 38821 | LacZ-R 5'-GACAGTATCGGCCTCAGGAA-3'
GCTTCTGGTGCCGGAAACCAGGCAAAGCGCCATTCGCCATTCAGGCTGCGCAACTGTTGGGAAGGGCGAT
CGGTGCGGGCCTCTTCGCTATTACGCCAGCTGGCGAAAGGGGGATGTGCTGCAAGGCGATTAAGTTGGGT
AACGCCAGGGTTTTCCCAGTCACGACGTTGTAAAACGACGGGATCCGCCATGGTGGCGGAAGTTCCTATA
CCTTTTGAAGAATAGGAACTTCGGAATAGGAACTTCCTGTGGAGAGAAAGGCAAAGTGGATGTCAGTAAG
ACCAATAGGTGCCTATCAGAAACGCAAGAGTCTTCTCTGTCTCGACAAGCCCAGTTTCTATTGGTCTCCT
TAAACCTGTCTTGTAACCTTGATACTTACGGCGCGCCCCTCTTCCCGAAGTGCCTGGGAACTGGAGGCCT
CTGTCTCTGGACCCCTAGTCGCGAGGCATCCTAATCCAGTCTGGCTCAGGGATCATTGTGCGGGTCCACA
AAAGACAGGCTGGTGCTATGAGCTCATCTCGTTCCAGTCTTCACTGCAACATTTTCTAAACCCATCTGTC
CTTTTTTTTTTTTTTTTTTAAATGAATCCTATTATTGCAAACCTTTGATTGAGCCTGGAGGCTTCAATCC
CCTCCCAGCTAGGATGTATTTAACATTTTTATTTTGCGGTGTCTGCCGCAGTGAATTTGGAAGCCTTTTG
TGAGGTGACGACGAAGTGAAATCGCCTACTCTGTTAGCGCCAAGCTTGGCTGGAGAATTTCCACCAAAAA
GGAAA
