>Addgene plasmid #29237 | pEMS1486 | addgene partial sequence | sequence record 39355 | pEMS1307-fwd 5'-ccgcacgtctaagaaaccat-3'
AGGCGTATCACGAGGCCCTTTCGTCTTCAAGAATTAATTCCGATCATATTCAATAACCCTTAATGAATTC
GAGCTCCTAGGCCGGCCAGCTGCCTGAGTTTCTTTGAGTCTCTATTTCCCCTCATCTGTGAAATGTGGAT
TAAATTACCTGCCCAGCCAACCTCACAGGCTGATGAAAGATCAGAAGAGAGCTGGTGTATAAAAGGACTT
TGTAAATTGTGAATTGCACTTCTAACATATGGTGTTATGCTAATCCACTCCATTCAGAAAGAAGCAGATC
TGGGCGTGGGGAGAAGTGACTCAGGCAGCTGAAGACAGGAGTGAGGGCTGAAAAGCTAGGCGGTGACTGA
AAATAGAACCGTTTTCAGAGCTCCCGTGCCAGGTTCCTGGGACCGGGCTCGCCAGCAGCTGGCAGGCAGG
GGCTCCAGGCTGGCCAGGCCCCAGCTACCTGCTCCCCAGTGCTGCAGCCCGAGGTGGCCAGACGCCCCAC
CTGGTCAGTGCAGTCCAGCGACCTCTGCTCACAAGCAAGAAGTGGAGGATGAGGACCAGTTTTTTGAATT
CAAATGACTCTCTCTCCTGGAGCCGCCTGCTTGCTGCCAAATGCAGCTTTTGGCTTCTTGCCTGCATTCC
TACCAGCAAAATTAGCCCACAGATGAAACCTACAAAGCACATTGGCCCAGGAGACCAGAGGCCCTGCCTG
CATGCTCCAGCCCCACGAGGGAAGTGTCCCCTGCCCATCCTGCCTTAGCTGAGCCCCAGCCCTCCTATTT
TGAGGCAGGTAACA
