[The description below was written by a language model from this plasmid's Addgene catalogue record.]
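Description:
pEMS1486 is a Pleiades Promoter Project plasmid built on the large pEMS1313 backbone (about 18.8 kb without insert). It carries the human MiniPromoter Ple16, a roughly 3.9 kb regulatory insert derived from the C8ORF46 (MGC33510) locus. The MiniPromoter was introduced by restriction cloning between FseI and AscI sites, although the record does not say whether those sites survive. In bacteria the plasmid is maintained at high copy under ampicillin selection. No feature table accompanies the entry, so the origin of replication and the remaining contents of the backbone, which must account for much of its size, are not stated and cannot be described here.

The insert is not a coding sequence. It is a compact, designed promoter assembled from human genomic regulatory sequence, placed upstream of a reporter cassette supplied by the backbone and listed as Intron-LacZ-NLS. In this arrangement Ple16 drives transcription of a lacZ gene encoding β-galactosidase with a nuclear localisation signal. The nuclear signal concentrates the staining in the nuclei of expressing cells, and an intron in a transcription unit generally improves transgene expression through splicing.

The stated purpose is to document the expression pattern of this MiniPromoter, as part of a study on targeted delivery to the central nervous system using human MiniPromoters and their compatibility with adeno-associated viral vectors. The construct therefore serves as a reporter for assessing where Ple16 is active. It is also a source of the Ple16 element for anyone wishing to restrict transgene expression to the cell populations it labels. The record does not specify which cell types or brain regions those are.
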