Addgene plasmid #29237: pEMS1486
Purpose: Pleiades (Ple) MiniPromoter expression pattern described in de Leeuw et al., MTM, 2014 (PMID: 24761428).
Depositing lab: Elizabeth Simpson. Depositing organization: University of British Columbia. Publication: Targeted CNS Delivery Using Human MiniPromoters and Demonstrated Compatibility with Adeno-Associated Viral Vectors. de Leeuw CN, Dyka FM, Boye SL, Laprise S, Zhou M, Chou AY, Borretta L, McInerny SC, Banks KG, Portales-Casamar E, Swanson MI, D'Souza CA, Boye SE, Jones SJ, Holt RA, Goldowitz D, Hauswirth WW, Wasserman WW, Simpson EM. Mol Ther Methods Clin Dev. 2014 Jan 8;1:5. 10.1038/mtm.2013.5 PubMed 24761428.
Backbone
  Vector backbone: pEMS1313
  Backbone size w/o insert (bp): 18843
  Vector type: Pleiades Promoter Project [sic, Pleaides Plieades]
Growth in bacteria
  Bacterial resistance: Ampicillin, 100 μg/mL
  Growth temperature: 37°C
  Growth strain: DH5alpha
  Growth instructions: DH10B
  Copy number: High Copy
Gene/Insert
  Gene/Insert name: Ple16 (alt names: C8ORF46; MGC33510)
  Species: H. sapiens (human)
  Insert size (bp): 3946
  Entrez Gene: C8orf46 (a.k.a. MGC33510)
  Tag / fusion protein: Intron-LacZ-NLS (C terminal on backbone)
  Cloning method: Restriction Enzyme; 5′ cloning site FseI (unknown if destroyed); 3′ cloning site AscI (unknown if destroyed)
  Sequencing primers: 5′ Unknown
Terms and licenses: Academic/Nonprofit Terms; Industry Terms
How to cite: pEMS1486 was a gift from Elizabeth Simpson (Addgene plasmid # 29237 ; http://n2t.net/addgene:29237 ; RRID:Addgene_29237)
